>Addgene plasmid #62348 | pKLV-U6gRNA-EF(BbsI)-PGKpuro2ABFP | depositor full sequence | sequence record 102366 | pKLV-U6gRNA-EF(BbsI)-PGKpuro2ABFP sequence 8122 bps
CTAAATTGTAAGCGTTAATATTTTGTTAAAATTCGCGTTAAATTTTTGTTAAATCAGCTCATTTTTTAAC
CAATAGGCCGAAATCGGCAAAATCCCTTATAAATCAAAAGAATAGACCGAGATAGGGT
[37 nt withheld, positions 129-165]
AAAGAACGTGGACTCCAACGTCAAAGG
[49 nt withheld, positions 193-241]
T
[91 nt withheld, positions 243-333]
G
[124 nt withheld, positions 335-458]
CCCATTCGCCATTCAGGCTGCGCAACTGTTGGGAAGGGCGATCGGTGCGGGCCTCTTCGCTATTACGCCA
GCTGGCGAAAGGGGGATGTGCTGCAAGGCGATTAAGTTGGGTAACGCCAGGGTTTTCCCAGTCACGACGT
TGTAAAACGACGGCCAGTGAGCGCGCGTAATACGACTCACTATAGGGCGAATTGACTAGTTATTAATAGT
AATCAATTACGGGGTCATTAGTTCATAGCCCATATATGGAGTTCCGCGTTACATAACTTACGGTAAATGG
CCCGCCTGGCTGACCGCCCAACGACCCCCGCCCATTGACGTCAATAATGACGTATGTTCCCATAGTAACG
CCAATAGGGACTTTCCATTGACGTCAATGGGTGGAGTATTTACGGTAAACTGCCCACTTGGCAGTACATC
AAGTGTATCATATGCCAAGTACGCCCCCTATTGACGTCAATGACGGTAAATGGCCCGCCTGGCATTATGC
CCAGTACATGACCTTATGGGACTTTCCTACTTGGCAGTACATCTACGTATTAGTCATCGCTATTACCATG
GTGATGCGGTTTTGGCAGTACATCAATGGGCGTGGATAGCGGTTTGACTCACGGGGATTTCCAAGTCTCC
ACCCCATTGACGTCAATGGGAGTTTGTTTTGGCACCAAAATCAACGGGACTTTCCAAAATGTCGTAACAA
CTCCGCCCCATTGACGCAAATGGGCGGTAGGCGTGTACGGTGGGAGGTCTATATAAGCAGCGCGTTTTGC
CTGTACTGGGTCTCTCTGGTTAGACCAGATCTGAGCCTGGGAGCTCTCTGGCTAACTAGGGAACCCACTG
CTTAAGCCTCAATAAAGCTTGCCTTGAGTGCTTCAAGTAGTGTGTGCCCGTCTGTTGTGTGACTCTGGTA
ACTAGAGATCCCTCAGACCCTTTTAGTCAGTGTGGAAAATCTCTAGCAGTGGCGCCCGAACAGGGACTTG
AAAGCGAAAGGGAAACCAGAGGAGCTCTCTCGACGCAGGACTCGGCTTGCTGAAGCGCGCACGGCAAGAG
GCGAGGGGCGGCGACTGGTGAGTACGCCAAAAATTTTGACTAGCGGAGGCTAGAAGGAGAGAGATGGGTG
CGAGAGCGTCAGTATTAAGCGGGGGAGAATTAGATCGCGATGGGAAAAAATTCGGTTAAGGCCAGGGGGA
AAGAAAAAATATAAATTAAAACATATAGTATGGGCAAGCAGGGAGCTAGAACGATTCGCAGTTAATCCTG
GCCTGTTAGAAACATCAGAAGGCTGTAGACAAATACTGGGACAGCTACAACCATCCCTTCAGACAGGATC
AGAAGAACTTAGATCATTATATAATACAGTAGCAACCCTCTATTGTGTGCATCAAAGGATAGAGATAAAA
GACACCAAGGAAGCTTTAGACAAGATAGAGGAAGAGCAAAACAAAAGTAAGACCACCGCACAGCAAGCGG
CCGGCCGCGCTGATCTTCAGACCTGGAGGAGGAGATATGAGGGACAATTGGAGAAGTGAATTATATAAAT
ATAAAGTAGTAAAAATTGAACCATTAGGAGTAGCACCCACCAAGGCAAAGAGAAGAGTGGTGCAGAGAGA
AAAAAGAGCAGTGGGAATAGGAGCTTTGTTCCTTGGGTTCTTGGGAGCAGCAGGAAGCACTATGGGCGCA
GCGTCAATGACGCTGACGGTACAGGCCAGACAATTATTGTCTGGTATAGTGCAGCAGCAGAACAATTTGC
TGAGGGCTATTGAGGCGCAACAGCATCTGTTGCAACTCACAGTCTGGGGCATCAAGCAGCTCCAGGCAAG
AATCCTGGCTGTGGAAAGATACCTAAAGGATCAACAGCTCCTGGGGATTTGGGGTTGCTCTGGAAAACTC
ATTTGCACCACTGCTGTGCCTTGGAATGCTAGTTGGAGTAATAAATCTCTGGAACAGATTTGGAATCACA
CGACCTGGATGGAGTGGGACAGAGAAATTAACAATTACACAAGCTTAATACACTCCTTAATTGAAGAATC
GCAAAACCAGCAAGAAAAGAATGAACAAGAATTATTGGAATTAGATAAATGGGCAAGTTTGTGGAATTGG
TTTAACATAACAAATTGGCTGTGGTATATAAAATTATTCATAATGATAGTAGGAGGCTTGGTAGGTTTAA
GAATAGTTTTTGCTGTACTTTCTATAGTGAATAGAGTTAGGCAGGGATATTCACCATTATCGTTTCAGAC
CCACCTCCCAACCCCGAGGGGACCCGACAGGCCCGAAGGAATAGAAGAAGAAGGTGGAGAGAGAGACAGA
GACAGATCCATTCGATTAGTGAACGGATCGGCACTGCGTGCGCCAATTCTGCAGACAAATGGCAGTATTC
ATCCACAATTTTAAAAGAAAAGGGGGGATTGGGGGGTACAGTGCAGGGGAAAGAATAGTAGACATAATAG
CAACAGACATACAAACTAAAGAATTACAAAAACAAATTACAAAAATTCAAAATTTTCGGGTTTATTACAG
GGACAGCAGAGATCCAGTTTGGTTAGTACCGGGCCCGAGGGCCTATTTCCCATGATTCCTTCATATTTGC
ATATACGATACAAGGCTGTTAGAGAGATAATTGGAATTAATTTGACTGTAAACACAAAGATATTAGTACA
AAATACGTGACGTAGAAAGTAATAATTTCTTGGGTAGTTTGCAGTTTTAAAATTATGTTTTAAAATGGAC
TATCATATGCTTACCGTAACTTGAAAGTATTTCGATTTCTTGGCTTTATATATCTTGTGGAAAGGACGAA
ACACCGGGTCTTCGAGAAGACCTGTTTAAGAGCTATGCTGGAAACAGCATAGCAAGTTTAAATAAGGCTA
GTCCGTTATCAACTTGAAAAAGTGGCACCGAGTCGGTGCTTTTTTGTTTTAGAGCTAGAAATAGCAAGTT
GGATCCAATTCTACCGGGTAGGGGAGGCGCTTTTCCCAAGGCAGTCTGGAGCATGCGCTTTAGCAGCCCC
GCTGGGCACTTGGCGCTACACAAGTGGCCTCTGGCCTCGCACACATTCCACATCCACCGGTAGGCGCCAA
CCGGCTCCGTTCTTTGGTGGCCCCTTCGCGCCACCTTCTACTCCTCCCCTAGTCAGGAAGTTCCCCCCCG
CCCCGCAGCTCGCGTCGTGCAGGACGTGACAAATGGAAGTAGCACGTCTCACTAGTCTCGTGCAGATGGA
CAGCACCGCTGAGCAATGGAAGCGGGTAGGCCTTTGGGGCAGCGGCCAATAGCAGCTTTGCTCCTTCGCT
TTCTGGGCTCAGAGGCTGGGAAGGGGTGGGTCCGGGGGCGGGCTCAGGGGCGGGCTCAGGGGCGGGGCGG
GCGCCCGAAGGTCCTCCGGAGGCCCGGCATTCTGCACGCTTCAAAAGCGCACGTCTGCCGCGCTGTTCTC
CTCTTCCTCATCTCCGGGCCTTTCGACCTGCATCCATCTAGATCTCGAGCAGCTGAAGCTTACCATGACC
GAGTACAAGCCCACGGTGCGCCTCGCCACCCGCGACGACGTCCCCAGGGCCGTACGCACCCTCGCCGCCG
CGTTCGCCGACTACCCCGCCACGCGCCACACCGTCGATCCGGACCGCCACATCGAGCGGGTCACCGAGCT
GCAAGAACTCTTCCTCACGCGCGTCGGGCTCGACATCGGCAAGGTGTGGGTCGCGGACGACGGCGCCGCG
GTGGCGGTCTGGACCACGCCGGAGAGCGTCGAAGCGGGGGCGGTGTTCGCCGAGATCGGCCCGCGCATGG
CCGAGTTGAGCGGTTCCCGGCTGGCCGCGCAGCAACAGATGGAAGGCCTCCTGGCGCCGCACCGGCCCAA
GGAGCCCGCGTGGTTCCTGGCCACCGTCGGCGTCTCGCCCGACCACCAGGGCAAGGGTCTGGGCAGCGCC
GTCGTGCTCCCCGGAGTGGAGGCGGCCGAGCGCGCCGGGGTGCCCGCCTTCCTGGAGACCTCCGCGCCCC
GCAACCTCCCCTTCTACGAGCGGCTCGGCTTCACCGTCACCGCCGACGTCGAGGTGCCCGAAGGACCGCG
CACCTGGTGCATGACCCGCAAGCCCGGTGCCGGCGGCGGGTCCGGAGGAGAGGGCAGAGGAAGTCTCCTA
ACATGCGGTGACGTGGAGGAGAATCCTGGCCCAATGAGCGAGCTGATTAAGGAGAACATGCACATGAAGC
TGTACATGGAGGGCACCGTGGACAACCATCACTTCAAGTGCACATCCGAGGGCGAAGGCAAGCCCTACGA
GGGCACCCAGACCATGAGAATCAAGGTGGTCGAGGGCGGCCCTCTCCCCTTCGCCTTCGACATCCTGGCT
ACTAGCTTCCTCTACGGCAGCAAGACCTTCATCAACCACACCCAGGGCATCCCCGACTTCTTCAAGCAGT
CCTTCCCTGAGGGCTTCACATGGGAGAGAGTCACCACATACGAGGACGGGGGCGTGCTGACCGCTACCCA
GGACACCAGCCTCCAGGACGGCTGCCTCATCTACAACGTCAAGATCAGAGGGGTGAACTTCACATCCAAC
GGCCCTGTGATGCAGAAGAAAACACTCGGCTGGGAGGCCTTCACCGAGACGCTGTACCCCGCTGACGGCG
GCCTGGAAGGCAGAAACGACATGGCCCTGAAGCTCGTGGGCGGGAGCCATCTGATCGCAAACATCAAGAC
CACATATAGATCCAAGAAACCCGCTAAGAACCTCAAGATGCCTGGCGTCTACTATGTGGACTACAGACTG
GAAAGAATCAAGGAGGCCAACAACGAGACCTACGTCGAGCAGCACGAGGTGGCAGTGGCCAGATACTGCG
ACCTCCCTAGCAAACTGGGGCACAAGCTTAATTGAGCGGCCGCTAGGTACCTTTAAGACCAATGACTTAC
AAGGCAGCTGTAGATCTTAGCCACTTTTTAAAAGAAAAGGGGGGACTGGAAGGGCTAATTCACTCCCAAA
GAAGTCAAGATCTGCTTTTTGCCTGTACTGGGTCTCTCTGGTTAGACCAGAGTCTCTCTGGTTAGACCAG
ATCTGAGCCTGGGAGCTCTCTGGCTAACTAGGGAACCCACTGCTTAAGCCTCAATAAAGCTTGCCTTGAG
TGCTTCAAGTAGTGTGTGCCCGTCTGTTGTGTGACTCTGGTAACTAGAGATCCCTCAGACCCTTTTAGTC
AGTGTGGAAAATCTCTAGCAGTTTAAACCCGCTGATCAGCCTCGACTGTGCCTTCTAGTTGCCAGCCATC
TGTTGTTTGCCCCTCCCCCGTGCCTTCCTTGACCCTGGAAGGTGCCACTCCCACTGTCCTTTCCTAATAA
AATGAGGAAATTGCATCGCATTGTCTGAGTAGGTGTCATTCTATTCTGGGGGGTGGGGTGGGGCAGGACA
GCAAGGGGGAGGATTGGGAAGTCAATAGCAGGCATGCTGGGGATGCGGTGGGCTCTATGGGCGGCCGTTA
ATTAAGCTTTTGTTCCCTTTAGTGAGGGTTAATTGCGCGCTTGGCGTAATCATGGTCATAGCTGTTTCCT
GTGTGAAATTGTTATCCGCTCACAATTCCACACAACATACGAGCCGGAAGCATAAAGTGTAAAGCCTGGG
GTGCCTAATGAGTGAGCTAACTCACATTAATTGCGTTGCGCTCACTGCCCGCTTTCCAGTCGGGAAACCT
GTCGTGCCAGCTGCATTAATGAATCGGCCAACGCGCGGGGAGAGGCGGTTTGCGTATTGGGCGCTCTTCC
GCTTCCTCGCTCACTGACTCGCTGCGCTCGGTCGTTCGGCTGCGGCGAGCGGTATCAGCTCACTCAAAGG
CGGTAATACGGTTATCCACAGAATCAGGGGATAACGCAGGAAAGAACATGTGAGCAAAAGGCCAGCAAAA
GGCCAGGAACCGTAAAAAGGCCGCGTTGCTGGCGTTTTTCCATAGGCTCCGCCCCCCTGACGAGCATCAC
AAAAATCGACGCTCAAGTCAGAGGTGGCGAAACCCGACAGGACTATAAAGATACCAGGCGTTTCCCCCTG
GAAGCTCCCTCGTGCGCTCTCCTGTTCCGACCCTGCCGCTTACCGGATACCTGTCCGCCTTTCTCCCTTC
GGGAAGCGTGGCGCTTTCTCATAGCTCACGCTGTAGGTATCTCAGTTCGGTGTAGGTCGTTCGCTCCAAG
CTGGGCTGTGTGCACGAACCCCCCGTTCAGCCCGACCGCTGCGCCTTATCCGGTAACTATCGTCTTGAGT
CCAACCCGGTAAGACACGACTTATCGCCACTGGCAGCAGCCACTGGTAACAGGATTAGCAGAGCGAGGTA
TGTAGGCGGTGCTACAGAGTTCTTGAAGTGGTGGCCTAACTACGGCTACACTAGAAGGACAGTATTTGGT
ATCTGCGCTCTGCTGAAGCCAGTTACCTTCGGAAAAAGAGTTGGTAGCTCTTGATCCGGCAAACAAACCA
CCGCTGGTAGCGGTGGTTTTTTTGTTTGCAAGCAGCAGATTACGCGCAGAAAAAAAGGATCTCAAGAAGA
TCCTTTGATCTTTTCTACGGGGTCTGACGCTCAGTGGAACGAAAACTCACGTTAAGGGATTTTGGTCATG
AGATTATCAAAAAGGATCTTCACCTAGATCCTTTTAAATTAAAAATGAAGTTTTAAATCAATCTAAAGTA
TATATGAGTAAACTTGGTCTGACAGTTACCAATGCTTAATCAGTGAGGCACCTATCTCAGCGATCTGTCT
ATTTCGTTCATCCATAGTTGCCTGACTCCCCGTCGTGTAGATAACTACGATACGGGAGGGCTTACCATCT
GGCCCCAGTGCTGCAATGATACCGCGAGACCCACGCTCACCGGCTCCAGATTTATCAGCAATAAACCAGC
CAGCCGGAAGGGCCGAGCGCAGAAGTGGTCCTGCAACTTTATCCGCCTCCATCCAGTCTATTAATTGTTG
CCGGGAAGCTAGAGTAAGTAGTTCGCCAGTTAATAGTTTGCGCAACGTTGTTGCCATTGCTACAGGCATC
GTGGTGTCACGCTCGTCGTTTGGTATGGCTTCATTCAGCTCCGGTTCCCAACGATCAAGGCGAGTTACAT
GATCCCCCATGTTGTGCAAAAAAGCGGTTAGCTCCTTCGGTCCTCCGATCGTTGTCAGAAGTAAGTTGGC
CGCAGTGTTATCACTCATGGTTATGGCAGCACTGCATAATTCTCTTACTGTCATGCCATCCGTAAGATGC
TTTTCTGTGACTGGTGAGTACTCAACCAAGTCATTCTGAGAATAGTGTATGCGGCGACCGAGTTGCTCTT
GCCCGGCGTCAATACGGGATAATACCGCGCCACATAGCAGAACTTTAAAAGTGCTCATCATTGGAAAACG
TTCTTCGGGGCGAAAACTCTCAAGGATCTTACCGCTGTTGAGATCCAGTTCGATGTAACCCACTCGTGCA
CCCAACTGATCTTCAGCATCTTTTACTTTCACCAGCGTTTCTGGGTGAGCAAAAACAGGAAGGCAAAATG
CCGCAAAAAAGGGAATAAGGGCGACACGGAAATGTTGAATACTCATACTCTTCCTTTTTCAATATTATTG
AAGCATTTATCAGGGTTATTGTCTCATGAGCGGATACATATTTGAATGTATTTAGAAAAATAAACAAATA
GGGGTTCCGCGCACATTTCCCCGAAAAGTGCCAC
Features (pLannotate 1.2.2; 28 found; start..end, strand, type, name):
     30..458     -  rep_origin     f1 ori (sequence partly withheld): f1 bacteriophage origin of replication; arrow indicates direction of (+) strand synthesis
    463..618     -  CDS            lacZα (fragment): LacZα fragment of β-galactosidase; lacZ fragment
    626..644     +  promoter       T7 promoter: promoter for bacteriophage T7 RNA polymerase
    715..1018    +  enhancer       CMV enhancer: human cytomegalovirus immediate early enhancer
   1019..1218    +  promoter       CMV promoter: human cytomegalovirus (CMV) immediate early promoter
   1236..1416    +  LTR            5' LTR (truncated): truncated 5' long terminal repeat (LTR) from HIV-1
   1463..1588    +  misc_feature   HIV-1 Ψ: packaging signal of human immunodeficiency virus type 1
   1572..1910    +  CDS            HIV-1 gag (fragment): gag protein from human immunodeficiency virus 1; gag
   2087..2320    +  misc_feature   RRE: The Rev response element (RRE) of HIV-1 allows for Rev-dependent mRNA export from the nucleus to the cytoplasm.
   2697..2797    +  CDS            Rev (fragment): human immunodeficiency virus 1 (HIV-1) Rev protein; rev; enhances nuclear export of unspliced and incompletely spliced viral mRNAs
   2847..2964    +  misc_feature   cPPT/CTS: central polypurine tract and central termination sequence of HIV-1
   3015..3255    +  promoter       U6 promoter: RNA polymerase III promoter for human U6 snRNA
   3300..3367    +  misc_RNA       tracrRNA (fragment): trans-activating CRISPR RNA for the Streptococcus pyogenes CRISPR/Cas9 system
   3374..3398    +  misc_RNA       gRNA scaffold (fragment): guide RNA scaffold for the Streptococcus pyogenes CRISPR/Cas9 system
   3414..3913    +  promoter       PGK promoter: mouse phosphoglycerate kinase 1 promoter
   3953..4549    +  CDS            PuroR (fragment): puromycin N-acetyltransferase; pac from Streptomyces; confers resistance to puromycin
   4622..5320    +  CDS            TagBFP: TagBFP is a basic (constitutively fluorescent) blue fluorescent protein published in 2008, derived from Entacmaea quadricolor. It is reported to be a very rapidly-maturing monomer with very low acid sensitivity.
   5335..5472    +  CDS            nef (fragment): NEF_HV1LA - Experimental evidence at protein level: Swiss-Prot protein existence level 1. Extracellular Nef protein targets CD4(+) T-lymphocytes for apoptosis by interacting with CXCR4 surface receptors. From Human immunodeficiency virus type 1 group M subtype B (isolate Lai) (HIV-1).
   5480..5658    +  LTR            5' LTR (truncated): truncated 5' long terminal repeat (LTR) from HIV-1
   5684..5795    +  polyA_signal   bGH poly(A) signal: bovine growth hormone polyadenylation signal
   5934..5952    -  promoter       T3 promoter: promoter for bacteriophage T3 RNA polymerase
   5997..6013    -  protein_bind   lac operator: The lac repressor binds to the lac operator to inhibit transcription in E. coli. This inhibition can be relieved by adding lactose or isopropyl-β-D-thiogalactopyranoside (IPTG). lac repressor encoded by lacI
   6021..6051    -  promoter       lac promoter: promoter for the E. coli lac operon
   6066..6087    -  protein_bind   CAP binding site: CAP binding activates transcription in the presence of cAMP. E. coli catabolite activator protein
   6100..6192    -  CDS            lacI (fragment): lac repressor; lacI; The lac repressor binds to the lac operator to inhibit transcription in E. coli. This inhibition can be relieved by adding lactose or isopropyl-β-D-thiogalactopyranoside (IPTG).
   6375..6963    -  rep_origin     ori: high-copy-number ColE1/pMB1/pBR322/pUC origin of replication
   7134..7994    -  CDS            AmpR: β-lactamase; bla; confers resistance to ampicillin, carbenicillin, and related antibiotics
   7995..8099    -  promoter       AmpR promoter: bla
