[The description below was written by a language model from this plasmid's Addgene catalogue record and pLannotate feature annotations shown in this document.]
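Description:
pKLV-U6gRNA-EF(BbsI)-PGKpuro2ABFP is an 8,122 bp lentiviral guide RNA expression vector for CRISPR/Cas9 work in mammalian cells, built on a pBluescript-type backbone. It is propagated in E. coli as a high-copy plasmid through a ColE1/pUC origin with ampicillin resistance. It also retains backbone remnants such as an f1 origin, lacZα and lac regulatory fragments, and T7 and T3 promoters. The viral portion has a CMV enhancer/promoter fused to a truncated HIV-1 5' LTR, which drives genomic RNA production in packaging cells. This is followed by the Ψ packaging signal with a gag fragment, the RRE for Rev-dependent nuclear export, and the cPPT/CTS. A second truncated LTR and a bGH polyadenylation signal close the transfer cassette.

The payload has two expression units. A human U6 RNA polymerase III promoter sits upstream of a pair of BbsI sites, which are used to insert a target-specific spacer in front of a Streptococcus pyogenes guide RNA scaffold. The vector is supplied empty, with no guide sequence. The annotation tool matches the scaffold only as fragments, which is consistent with the record's description of an "optimized" gRNA and its note that the vector was modified from pKLV-U6gRNA(BbsI)-PGKpuro2ABFP. The exact scaffold changes are not stated. Downstream, a mouse PGK promoter drives puromycin N-acetyltransferase followed by TagBFP, joined by a 2A peptide according to the construct name, so transduced cells can be selected with puromycin and tracked by blue fluorescence. The plasmid encodes no Cas9, which must be provided separately. The associated publication concerns live imaging of transcription and the nuclear position of specific genes.
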