Addgene plasmid #62348: pKLV-U6gRNA-EF(BbsI)-PGKpuro2ABFP
Purpose: An empty optimized gRNA expression vector
Depositing lab: Hiroshi Ochiai. Depositing organization: Hiroshima University. Publication: Simultaneous live imaging of the transcription and nuclear position of specific genes. Ochiai H, Sugawara T, Yamamoto T. Nucleic Acids Res. 2015 Jun 19. pii: gkv624. 10.1093/nar/gkv624 PubMed 26092696.
Backbone
  Vector backbone: pBluescript
  Total vector size (bp): 8122
  Vector type: Mammalian Expression, Lentiviral, CRISPR
  Selectable markers: Puromycin
Growth in bacteria
  Bacterial resistance: Ampicillin, 100 μg/mL
  Growth temperature: 37°C
  Growth strain: XL10 Gold
  Copy number: High Copy
Gene/Insert
  Gene/Insert name: none
  Promoter: U6
  Cloning method: Restriction Enzyme; 5′ cloning site BbsI (not destroyed); 3′ cloning site BbsI (not destroyed)
  Sequencing primers: 5′ LKO.1 5'
Resource information
  A portion of this plasmid was derived from a plasmid made by: To construct this vector, pKLV-U6gRNA(BbsI)-PGKpuro2ABFP was modified. pKLV-U6gRNA(BbsI)-PGKpuro2ABFP was obtained from Addgene which distributes it on behalf of Wellcome Trust Sanger Institute.
Terms and licenses: Academic/Nonprofit Terms; Industry Terms: Not Available to Industry
How to cite: pKLV-U6gRNA-EF(BbsI)-PGKpuro2ABFP was a gift from Hiroshi Ochiai (Addgene plasmid # 62348 ; http://n2t.net/addgene:62348 ; RRID:Addgene_62348)
