>Addgene plasmid #62348 | pKLV-U6gRNA-EF(BbsI)-PGKpuro2ABFP | addgene partial sequence | sequence record 109137 | cPPT-F 5'-gggaaagaatagtagacataatag-3'
TACAAACTAAAGAATTACAAAAACAAATTACAAAAATTCAAAATTTTCGGGTTTATTACAGGGACAGCAG
AGATCCAGTTTGGTTAGTACCGGGCCCGAGGGCCTATTTCCCATGATTCCTTCATATTTGCATATACGAT
ACAAGGCTGTTAGAGAGATAATTGGAATTAATTTGACTGTAAACACAAAGATATTAGTACAAAATACGTG
ACGTAGAAAGTAATAATTTCTTGGGTAGTTTGCAGTTTTAAAATTATGTTTTAAAATGGACTATCATATG
CTTACCGTAACTTGAAAGTATTTCGATTTCTTGGCTTTATATATCTTGTGGAAAGGACGAAACACCGGGT
CTTCGAGAAGACCTGTTTAAGAGCTATGCTGGAAACAGCATAGCAAGTTTAAATAAGGCTAGTCCGTTAT
CAACTTGAAAAAGTGGCACCGAGTCGGTGCTTTTTTGTTTTAGAGCTAGAAATAGCAAGTTGGATCCAAT
TCTACCGGGTAGGGGAGGCGCTTTTCCCAAGGCAGTCTGGAGCATGCGCTTTAGCAGCCCCGCTGGGCAC
TTGGCGCTACACAAGTGGCCTCTGGCCTCGCACACATTCCACATCCACCGGTAGGCGCCAACCGGCTCCG
TTCTTTGGTGGCCCCTTCGCGCCACCTTCTACTCCTCCCCTAGTCAGGAAGTTCCCCCCCGCCCCGCAGC
TCGCGTCGTGCAGGACGTGACAAATGGAAGTAGCACGTCTCACTAGTCTCGTGCAGATGGACAGCACCGC
TGAGCAATGGAAGCGGGTAGGCCTTTGGGGCAGCGGCCAATAGCAGCTTTGCTCCTTCGCTTTCTGGGCT
CAGAGGCTGGGAAGGGGTGGGTCCGGGGGCGGGCTCAGGGGCGGGCTCAGGGGCGGGGCGGGCGCCCGAA
GGTCCTCCGGAGGC
