>Addgene plasmid #62348 | pKLV-U6gRNA-EF(BbsI)-PGKpuro2ABFP | addgene partial sequence | sequence record 109148 | mPGK-F 5'-cattctgcacgcttcaaaag-3'
GCTGTTCTCCTCTTCCTCATCTCCGGGCCTTTCGACCTGCATCCATCTAGATCTCGAGCAGCTGAAGCTT
ACCATGACCGAGTACAAGCCCACGGTGCGCCTCGCCACCCGCGACGACGTCCCCAGGGCCGTACGCACCC
TCGCCGCCGCGTTCGCCGACTACCCCGCCACGCGCCACACCGTCGATCCGGACCGCCACATCGAGCGGGT
CACCGAGCTGCAAGAACTCTTCCTCACGCGCGTCGGGCTCGACATCGGCAAGGTGTGGGTCGCGGACGAC
GGCGCCGCGGTGGCGGTCTGGACCACGCCGGAGAGCGTCGAAGCGGGGGCGGTGTTCGCCGAGATCGGCC
CGCGCATGGCCGAGTTGAGCGGTTCCCGGCTGGCCGCGCAGCAACAGATGGAAGGCCTCCTGGCGCCGCA
CCGGCCCAAGGAGCCCGCGTGGTTCCTGGCCACCGTCGGCGTCTCGCCCGACCACCAGGGCAAGGGTCTG
GGCAGCGCCGTCGTGCTCCCCGGAGTGGAGGCGGCCGAGCGCGCCGGGGTGCCCGCCTTCCTGGAGACCT
CCGCGCCCCGCAACCTCCCCTTCTACGAGCGGCTCGGCTTCACCGTCACCGCCGACGTCGAGGTGCCCGA
AGGACCGCGCACCTGGTGCATGACCCGCAAGCCCGGTGCCGGCGGCGGGTCCGGAGGAGAGGGCAGAGGA
AGTCTCCTAACATGCGGTGACGTGGAGGAGAATCCTGGCCCAATGAGCGAGCTGATTAAGGAGAACATGC
ACATGAAGCTGTACATGGAGGGCACCGTGGACAACCATCACTTCAAGTGCACATCCGAGGGCGAAGGCAA
GCCCTACGAGGGCACCCAGACCATGAGAATCAAGGTGGTCGAGGGCGGCCCTCTCCCCTTCGCCTTCGAC
ATCCTGGCTACTAGCTTCCTCTACGGCAGCAAGACCTTCATCAACCA
