>Addgene plasmid #62348 | pKLV-U6gRNA-EF(BbsI)-PGKpuro2ABFP | addgene partial sequence | sequence record 109150 | BGH-rev 5'-TAGAAGGCACAGTCGAGG-3'
GTTTAAACTGCTAGAGATTTTCCACACTGACTAAAAGGGTCTGAGGGATCTCTAGTTACCAGAGTCACAC
AACAGACGGGCACACACTACTTGAAGCACTCAAGGCAAGCTTTATTGAGGCTTAAGCAGTGGGTTCCCTA
GTTAGCCAGAGAGCTCCCAGGCTCAGATCTGGTCTAACCAGAGAGACTCTGGTCTAACCAGAGAGACCCA
GTACAGGCAAAAAGCAGATCTTGACTTCTTTGGGAGTGAATTAGCCCTTCCAGTCCCCCCTTTTCTTTTA
AAAAGTGGCTAAGATCTACAGCTGCCTTGTAAGTCATTGGTCTTAAAGGTACCTAGCGGCCGCTCAATTA
AGCTTGTGCCCCAGTTTGCTAGGGAGGTCGCAGTATCTGGCCACTGCCACCTCGTGCTGCTCGACGTAGG
TCTCGTTGTTGGCCTCCTTGATTCTTTCCAGTCTGTAGTCCACATAGTAGACGCCAGGCATCTTGAGGTT
CTTAGCGGGTTTCTTGGATCTATATGTGGTCTTGATGTTTGCGATCAGATGGCTCCCGCCCACGAGCTTC
AGGGCCATGTCGTTTCTGCCTTCCAGGCCGCCGTCAGCGGGGTACAGCGTCTCGGTGAAGGCCTCCCAGC
CGAGTGTTTTCTTCTGCATCACAGGGCCGTTGGATGTGAAGTTCACCCCTCTGATCTTGACGTTGTAGAT
GAGGCAGCCGTCCTGGAGGCTGGTGTCCTGGGTAGCGGTCAGCACGCCCCCGTCCTCGTATGTGGTGACT
CTCTCCCATGTGAAGCCCTCAGGGAAGGACTGCTTGAAGAAGTCGGGGATGCCCTGGGTGTGGTTGATGA
AGGTCTTGCTGCCGTAGAGGAAGCTAGTAGCCAGGATGTCGAAGGCGAAGGGGAGAGGGCCGCCCTCGAC
CACCTTGATT
